>Addgene plasmid #62049 | RHBDD1 pmRFP-N2 (1390) | addgene partial sequence | sequence record 102619 | CMV-F 5'-CGCAAATGGGCGGTAGGCGTG-3'
GCTGGTTTAGTGAACCGTCAGATCCGCTAGCGCTACCGGACTCAGATCTATGCAACGGAGATCAAGAGGG
ATAAATACTGGACTTATTCTACTCCTTTCTCAAATCTTCCATGTTGGGATCAACAATATTCCACCTGTCA
CCCTAGCAACTTTGGCCCTCAACATCTGGTTCTTCTTGAACCCTCAGAAGCCACTGTATAGCTCCTGCCT
TAGTGTGGAGAAGTGTTACCAGCAAAAAGACTGGCAGCGTTTACTGCTCTCTCCCCTTCACCATGCTGAT
GATTGGCATTTGTATTTCAATATGGCATCCATGCTCTGGAAAGGAATAAATCTAGAAAGAAGACTGGGAA
GTAGATGGTTTGCCTATGTTATCACCGCATTTTCTGTACTTACTGGAGTGGTATACCTGCTCTTGCAATT
TGCTGTTGCCGAATTTATGGATGAACCTGACTTCAAAAGGAGCTGTGCTGTAGGTTTCTCAGGAGTTTTG
TTTGCTTTGAAAGTTCTTAACAACCATTATTGCCCTGGAGGCTTTGTCAACATTTTGGGCTTTCCTGTAC
CGAACAGATTTGCTTGTTGGGTCGAACTTGTGGCTATTCATTTATTCTCACCAGGGACTTCCTTCGCTGG
GCATCTGGCTGGGATTCTTGTTGGACTAATGTACACTCAAGGGCCTCTGAAGAAAATCATGGAAGCATGT
GCAGGCGGTTTTTCCTCCAGTGTTGGTTACCCAGGACGGCAATACTACTTTAATAGTTCAGGCAGCTCTG
GATATCAGGATTATTATCCGCATGGCAGGCCAGATCACTATGAAGAAGCACCCAGGAACTATGACACGTA
CACAGCA
