>Addgene plasmid #62049 | RHBDD1 pmRFP-N2 (1390) | addgene partial sequence | sequence record 103140 | mCherry-R 5'-TTGGTCACCTTCAGCTTGG-3'
CCTCGATCTCGAACTCGTGGCCGTTCACGGAGCCCTCCATGCGCACCTTGAAGCGCATGAACTCCTTGAT
GACGTCCTCGGAGGAACGGCCCATGGCCATTCGGATCCCGGGCCCGCGGTACCGTCGACTCTGGCTATCG
AATCTGTGAAGCCGCTGTCTCCTCATTTCTTCTGGTGAGAGATGAAACCCGTAGGGTGGTGGGCTATTTC
TGGTATTTCCTCGGTCCCAGAGGCTGGCTTGTAATGCTCTCTCGAGCTGTTCTTCTTCACTCAGTCCTGC
TGTGTACGTGTCATAGTTCCTGGGTGCTTCTTCATAGTGATCTGGCCTGCCATGCGGATAATAATCCTGA
TATCCAGAGCTGCCTGAACTATTAAAGTAGTATTGCCGTCCTGGGTAACCAACACTGGAGGAAAAACCGC
CTGCACATGCTTCCATGATTTTCTTCAGAGGCCCTTGAGTGTACATTAGTCCAACAAGAATCCCAGCCAG
ATGCCCAGCGAAGGAAGTCCCTGGTGAGAATAAATGAATAGCCACAAGTTCGACCCAACAAGCAAATCTG
TTCGGTACAGGAAAGCCCAAAATGTTGACAAAGCCTCCAGGGCAATAATGGTTGTTAAGAACTTTCAAAG
CAAACAAAACTCCTGAGAAACCTACAGCACAGCTCCTTTTGAAGTCAGGTTCATCCATAAATTCGGCAAC
AGCAAATTGCAAGAGCAGGTATACCACTCCAGTAAGTACAGAAAATGCGGTGATAACATAGGCAAACCAT
CTACTTCCCAGTCTTCTTTCTAGATTTATTCCTTTCCAGAGCATGGATGCCATATTGAA
