[The description below was written by a language model from this plasmid's Addgene catalogue record.]
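Description:
RHBDD1 pmRFP-N2 (1390) is a mammalian expression plasmid built on the pmRFP-N2 backbone, a vector designed for making C-terminal fusions to monomeric red fluorescent protein. It is maintained in E. coli as a high-copy plasmid under kanamycin selection. The record gives no feature table, so the origin of replication, the polyadenylation signal and any mammalian selection marker are not documented here, and the cloning method and backbone manufacturer are listed as unknown.

The insert is human RHBDD1, also known as RHBDL4 or RRP4 and designated NET82 by the depositing laboratory, reflecting its identification as a nuclear envelope transmembrane protein. Transcription is driven by the CMV promoter, a strong constitutive viral promoter that gives robust expression in most transfected mammalian cell lines. The coding sequence is joined to the backbone-encoded mRFP so that the fluorescent protein sits at the C terminus of RHBDD1, producing a single red-fluorescent fusion protein. Because mRFP is monomeric, it is less likely than oligomerising red fluorescent proteins to drive artefactual aggregation of a membrane protein.

The stated purpose is mammalian expression of a nuclear envelope transmembrane protein. A tagged construct of this kind is typically used in transfection followed by fluorescence microscopy, to test whether the protein targets the nuclear envelope and to examine its distribution relative to other cellular structures. The associated study concerned nuclear envelope transmembrane proteins identified in skeletal muscle and their associations with the cytoskeleton. The record does not state whether the insert is the full-length coding sequence or which isoform it represents.
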