Addgene plasmid #62049: RHBDD1 pmRFP-N2 (1390)
Purpose: mammalian expression of nuclear envelope transmembrane protein
Depositing lab: Eric Schirmer. Depositing organization: University of Edinburgh. Publication: Several novel nuclear envelope transmembrane proteins identified in skeletal muscle have cytoskeletal associations. Wilkie GS, Korfali N, Swanson SK, Malik P, Srsen V, Batrakou DG, de las Heras J, Zuleger N, Kerr AR, Florens L, Schirmer EC. Mol Cell Proteomics. 2011 Jan;10(1):M110.003129. doi: 10.1074/mcp.M110.003129. Epub 2010 Sep 27. PubMed 20876400.
Backbone
  Vector backbone: pmRFP-N2
  Backbone manufacturer: unknown
  Vector type: Mammalian Expression
Growth in bacteria
  Bacterial resistance: Kanamycin, 50 μg/mL
  Growth temperature: 37°C
  Growth strain: DH5alpha
  Copy number: High Copy
Gene/Insert
  Gene/Insert name: RHBDD1 (alt name: NET82)
  Species: H. sapiens (human)
  Entrez Gene: RHBDD1 (a.k.a. RHBDL4, RRP4)
  Promoter: CMV
  Tag / fusion protein: mRFP (C terminal on backbone)
  Cloning method: Unknown
  Sequencing primers: 5′ CMV-F; 3′ mRFP1-R
Terms and licenses: Academic/Nonprofit Terms; Industry Terms: Not Available to Industry
How to cite: RHBDD1 pmRFP-N2 (1390) was a gift from Eric Schirmer (Addgene plasmid # 62049 ; http://n2t.net/addgene:62049 ; RRID:Addgene_62049)
